Addgene plasmid #147696: pT7-V5-SBP-C1-HsPAN3_551-687_U
Purpose: Mammalian Expression of HsPAN3_551-687
Depositing lab: Elisa Izaurralde. Depositing organization: Max Planck Institute for Developmental Biology. Publication: Structure of the PAN3 pseudokinase reveals the basis for interactions with the PAN2 deadenylase and the GW182 proteins. Christie M, Boland A, Huntzinger E, Weichenrieder O, Izaurralde E. Mol Cell. 2013 Aug 8;51(3):360-73. doi: 10.1016/j.molcel.2013.07.011. PubMed 23932717.
Backbone
  Vector backbone: Unknown
  Vector type: Mammalian Expression
Growth in bacteria
  Bacterial resistance: Kanamycin, 50 μg/mL
  Growth temperature: 37°C
  Growth strain: DH5alpha
  Copy number: High Copy
Gene/Insert
  Gene/Insert name: HsPAN3_551-687
  Species: H. sapiens (human)
  Entrez Gene: PAN3 (a.k.a. RP11-179F17.3)
  Cloning method: Unknown
Terms and licenses: Academic/Nonprofit Terms; Industry Terms: Not Available to Industry
Depositor comments: ORF extracted from NCBI:BC128180.1 Plasmids from this collection were made available to the research community and donated after the lab closed. Please note that the sequence provided by the depositing laboratory may be theoretical/predicted or based on Sanger sequencing results. There may be discrepancies between sequencing results obtained by Addgene and the depositor sequence. If an Addgene verified sequence is not available, please contact before placing your order to request that our lab fully sequence the plasmid.
How to cite: pT7-V5-SBP-C1-HsPAN3_551-687_U was a gift from Elisa Izaurralde (Addgene plasmid # 147696 ; http://n2t.net/addgene:147696 ; RRID:Addgene_147696)
