[The description below was written by a language model from this plasmid's Addgene catalogue record and pLannotate feature annotations shown in this document.]
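Description:
pT7-V5-SBP-C1-HsPAN3_551-687_U is a 4.6 kb mammalian expression plasmid encoding a fragment of human PAN3 (residues 551–687) fused at its N-terminus to tandem V5 and streptavidin-binding peptide (SBP) tags. The catalogue lists the backbone as unknown. The annotated layout is a CMV enhancer/promoter upstream of the fusion, a residual multiple cloning site and SV40 poly(A) signal downstream, an f1 origin, and a dual-promoter NeoR/KanR cassette. A high-copy ColE1/pUC-type origin supports propagation in E. coli. The Tn5 aminoglycoside phosphotransferase gene sits behind both a bacterial (bla) promoter and the SV40 early promoter and ends with the HSV TK poly(A) signal, so it confers kanamycin resistance in bacteria and could allow G418 selection in mammalian cells.

A T7 promoter lies between the CMV promoter and the tagged open reading frame, which would also permit T7 RNA polymerase-driven transcription of the same cassette. The V5 epitope allows immunodetection, and SBP allows capture of the fusion protein on streptavidin resin. The annotation tool matched the insert to mouse Pan3, but the record states the ORF is human, taken from a human cDNA; the match reflects sequence conservation. Several short fragment hits (HIV-1 LTR, SV40 large T antigen, ble, bGH poly(A)) are probably backbone remnants or chance matches rather than functional elements.

PAN3 is the regulatory subunit of the PAN2–PAN3 deadenylase complex, which shortens mRNA poly(A) tails. The associated publication concerns the structure of the PAN3 pseudokinase and its interactions with PAN2 and GW182 proteins. This suggests the construct was used to map interactions through pulldown of the defined PAN3 region from transfected cells, though the record itself states only mammalian expression. The depositor sequence may be theoretical rather than fully verified.
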