Features (pLannotate 1.2.2; 18 found; start..end, strand, type, name):
    607..910     +  enhancer       CMV enhancer: human cytomegalovirus immediate early enhancer
    911..1114    +  promoter       CMV promoter: human cytomegalovirus (CMV) immediate early promoter
   1110..1143    +  LTR            5' LTR (truncated) (fragment): truncated 5' long terminal repeat (LTR) from HIV-1
   1159..1177    +  promoter       T7 promoter: promoter for bacteriophage T7 RNA polymerase
   1214..1255    +  CDS            V5 tag: epitope tag from simian virus 5
   1277..1390    +  CDS            SBP: streptavidin-binding peptide selected from a peptide library; binds streptavidin with nanomolar affinity (Keefe et al., 2001)
   1403..1807    +  CDS            Pan3 (fragment): PAN3_MOUSE - Experimental evidence at protein level: Swiss-Prot protein existence level 1. Regulatory subunit of the poly(A)-nuclease (PAN) deadenylation complex, one of two cytoplasmic mRNA deadenylases involved in general and miRNA-mediated mRNA turnover. PAN specifically shortens poly(A) tails of RNA and the activity is stimulated by poly(A)-binding protein (PABP). PAN deadenylation is followed by rapid degradation of the shortened mRNA tails by the CCR4-NOT complex. Deadenylated mRNAs are then degraded by two alternative mechanisms, namely exosome-mediated 3'-5' exonucleolytic degradation,
   1817..1842    +  misc_feature   MCS (fragment): multiple cloning site
   1854..1938    +  CDS            large T antigen (fragment): large T antigen from SV40 (simian virus 40)
   1961..2082    +  polyA_signal   SV40 poly(A) signal: SV40 polyadenylation signal
   2116..2544    -  rep_origin     f1 ori (sequence partly withheld): f1 bacteriophage origin of replication; arrow indicates direction of (+) strand synthesis
   2571..2675    +  promoter       AmpR promoter: bla
   2677..3034    +  promoter       SV40 promoter: SV40 enhancer and early promoter
   3069..3863    +  CDS            NeoR/KanR: aminoglycoside phosphotransferase from Tn5; aph(3')-II (or nptII); confers resistance to neomycin, kanamycin, and G418 (Geneticin®)
   3884..4036    +  CDS            ble (fragment): BLE_KLEPN - Experimental evidence at protein level: Swiss-Prot protein existence level 1. Binding protein with a strong affinity to the bleomycin family of antibiotics. Binds to CL990; an antimitotic-antibiotic compound. From Klebsiella pneumoniae.
   4095..4142    +  polyA_signal   HSV TK poly(A) signal: herpes simplex virus thymidine kinase polyadenylation signal (Cole and Stacy, 1985)
   4233..4249    -  polyA_signal   bGH poly(A) signal (fragment): bovine growth hormone polyadenylation signal
   4471..432     +  rep_origin     ori (across the origin): high-copy-number ColE1/pMB1/pBR322/pUC origin of replication
>Addgene plasmid #147696 | pT7-V5-SBP-C1-HsPAN3_551-687_U | depositor full sequence | sequence record 290143 | Full Sequence
TAGCCGTAGTTAGGCCACCACTTCAAGAACTCTGTAGCACCGCCTACATACCTCGCTCTGCTAATCCTGT
TACCAGTGGCTGCTGCCAGTGGCGATAAGTCGTGTCTTACCGGGTTGGACTCAAGACGATAGTTACCGGA
TAAGGCGCAGCGGTCGGGCTGAACGGGGGGTTCGTGCACACAGCCCAGCTTGGAGCGAACGACCTACACC
GAACTGAGATACCTACAGCGTGAGCTATGAGAAAGCGCCACGCTTCCCGAAGGGAGAAAGGCGGACAGGT
ATCCGGTAAGCGGCAGGGTCGGAACAGGAGAGCGCACGAGGGAGCTTCCAGGGGGAAACGCCTGGTATCT
TTATAGTCCTGTCGGGTTTCGCCACCTCTGACTTGAGCGTCGATTTTTGTGATGCTCGTCAGGGGGGCGG
AGCCTATGGAAAAACGCCAGCAACGCGGCCTTTTTACGGTTCCTGGCCTTTTGCTGGCCTTTTGCTCACA
TGTTCTTTCCTGCGTTATCCCCTGATTCTGTGGATAACCGTATTACCGCCATGCATTAGTTATTAATAGT
AATCAATTACGGGGTCATTAGTTCATAGCCCATATATGGAGTTCCGCGTTACATAACTTACGGTAAATGG
CCCGCCTGGCTGACCGCCCAACGACCCCCGCCCATTGACGTCAATAATGACGTATGTTCCCATAGTAACG
CCAATAGGGACTTTCCATTGACGTCAATGGGTGGAGTATTTACGGTAAACTGCCCACTTGGCAGTACATC
AAGTGTATCATATGCCAAGTACGCCCCCTATTGACGTCAATGACGGTAAATGGCCCGCCTGGCATTATGC
CCAGTACATGACCTTATGGGACTTTCCTACTTGGCAGTACATCTACGTATTAGTCATCGCTATTACCATG
GTGATGCGGTTTTGGCAGTACATCAATGGGCGTGGATAGCGGTTTGACTCACGGGGATTTCCAAGTCTCC
ACCCCATTGACGTCAATGGGAGTTTGTTTTGGCACCAAAATCAACGGGACTTTCCAAAATGTCGTAACAA
CTCCGCCCCATTGACGCAAATGGGCGGTAGGCGTGTACGGTGGGAGGTCTATATAAGCAGAGCTCTCTGG
CTAACTAGAGAACCCACTGCTTACTGGCTTATCGAAATTAATACGACTCACTATAGGGAGACCCAAGCTC
TAGCGCTACCGGTCGCCACCATGGGTAAGCCTATCCCTAACCCTCTCCTCGGTCTCGATTCTACGCCCGG
AAGCGGTAGCGGTACGATGGACGAGAAGACCACCGGCTGGGGGGGCGGCCACGTGGTGGAGGGCCTGGCC
GGCGAGCTGGAGCAGCTGCGGGCCAGGCTGGAGCACCACCCTCAGGGCCAGCGGGAGCCCAGATCTCGAG
CTGCTCGATTTTATACTCAATTGGATGCTGCTCAAATGAGAAATGATGTCATAGAGGAAGACCTTGCAAA
GGAGGTTCAAAATGGAAGACTGTTTAGGCTCCTAGCAAAATTGGGAACAATCAATGAGAGGCCGGAGTTT
CAGAAGGATCCCACTTGGTCAGAGACTGGAGACCGTTATCTGTTGAAACTCTTTAGGGATCATCTTTTTC
ATCAGGTGACAGAAGCAGGTGCTCCCTGGATTGACCTCAGTCATATAATTTCTTGTCTTAACAAGCTAGA
TGCTGGTGTGCCAGAAAAAATAAGCCTGATTTCCAGAGATGAGAAGAGTGTACTTGTGGTGACCTACAGT
GACTTAAAGCGCTGCTTTGAAAATACTTTTCAAGAACTGATTGCAGCTGCAAATGGTCAGTTGTAGGGTA
CCGCGGGCCCGGGATCCACCGGATCTAGATAACTGATCATAATCAGCCATACCACATTTGTAGAGGTTTT
ACTTGCTTTAAAAAACCTCCCACACCTCCCCCTGAACCTGAAACATAAAATGAATGCAATTGTTGTTGTT
AACTTGTTTATTGCAGCTTATAATGGTTACAAATAAAGCAATAGCATCACAAATTTCACAAATAAAGCAT
TTTTTTCACTGCATTCTAGTTGTGGTTTGTCCAAACTCATCAATGTATCTTAACGCGTAAATTGTAAGCG
TTAATATTTTGTTAAAATTCGCGTTAAATTTTTGTTAAATCAGCTCATTTTTTAACCAATAGGCCGAAAT
CGGCAAAATCCCTTATAAATCAAAAGAATAGACCGAGATAGGGT
[37 nt withheld, positions 2215-2251]
AAAGAACGTGGACTCCAACGTCAAAGG
[49 nt withheld, positions 2279-2327]
T
[91 nt withheld, positions 2329-2419]
G
[124 nt withheld, positions 2421-2544]
CAGGTGGCACTTTTCGGGGAAATGTGCGCGGAACCCCTATTTGTTTATTTTTCTAAATACATTCAAATAT
GTATCCGCTCATGAGACAATAACCCTGATAAATGCTTCAATAATATTGAAAAAGGAAGAGTCCTGAGGCG
GAAAGAACCAGCTGTGGAATGTGTGTCAGTTAGGGTGTGGAAAGTCCCCAGGCTCCCCAGCAGGCAGAAG
TATGCAAAGCATGCATCTCAATTAGTCAGCAACCAGGTGTGGAAAGTCCCCAGGCTCCCCAGCAGGCAGA
AGTATGCAAAGCATGCATCTCAATTAGTCAGCAACCATAGTCCCGCCCCTAACTCCGCCCATCCCGCCCC
TAACTCCGCCCAGTTCCGCCCATTCTCCGCCCCATGGCTGACTAATTTTTTTTATTTATGCAGAGGCCGA
GGCCGCCTCGGCCTCTGAGCTATTCCAGAAGTAGTGAGGAGGCTTTTTTGGAGGCCTAGGCTTTTGCAAA
GATCGATCAAGAGACAGGATGAGGATCGTTTCGCATGATTGAACAAGATGGATTGCACGCAGGTTCTCCG
GCCGCTTGGGTGGAGAGGCTATTCGGCTATGACTGGGCACAACAGACAATCGGCTGCTCTGATGCCGCCG
TGTTCCGGCTGTCAGCGCAGGGGCGCCCGGTTCTTTTTGTCAAGACCGACCTGTCCGGTGCCCTGAATGA
ACTGCAAGACGAGGCAGCGCGGCTATCGTGGCTGGCCACGACGGGCGTTCCTTGCGCAGCTGTGCTCGAC
GTTGTCACTGAAGCGGGAAGGGACTGGCTGCTATTGGGCGAAGTGCCGGGGCAGGATCTCCTGTCATCTC
ACCTTGCTCCTGCCGAGAAAGTATCCATCATGGCTGATGCAATGCGGCGGCTGCATACGCTTGATCCGGC
TACCTGCCCATTCGACCACCAAGCGAAACATCGCATCGAGCGAGCACGTACTCGGATGGAAGCCGGTCTT
GTCGATCAGGATGATCTGGACGAAGAGCATCAGGGGCTCGCGCCAGCCGAACTGTTCGCCAGGCTCAAGG
CGAGCATGCCCGACGGCGAGGATCTCGTCGTGACCCATGGCGATGCCTGCTTGCCGAATATCATGGTGGA
AAATGGCCGCTTTTCTGGATTCATCGACTGTGGCCGGCTGGGTGTGGCGGACCGCTATCAGGACATAGCG
TTGGCTACCCGTGATATTGCTGAAGAGCTTGGCGGCGAATGGGCTGACCGCTTCCTCGTGCTTTACGGTA
TCGCCGCTCCCGATTCGCAGCGCATCGCCTTCTATCGCCTTCTTGACGAGTTCTTCTGAGCGGGACTCTG
GGGTTCGAAATGACCGACCAAGCGACGCCCAACCTGCCATCACGAGATTTCGATTCCACCGCCGCCTTCT
ATGAAAGGTTGGGCTTCGGAATCGTTTTCCGGGACGCCGGCTGGATGATCCTCCAGCGCGGGGATCTCAT
GCTGGAGTTCTTCGCCCACCCTAGGGGGAGGCTAACTGAAACACGGAAGGAGACAATACCGGAAGGAACC
CGCGCTATGACGGCAATAAAAAGACAGAATAAAACGCACGGTGTTGGGTCGTTTGTTCATAAACGCGGGG
TTCGGTCCCAGGGCTGGCACTCTGTCGATACCCCACCGAGACCCCATTGGGGCCAATACGCCCGCGTTTC
TTCCTTTTCCCCACCCCACCCCCCAAGTTCGGGTGAAGGCCCAGGGCTCGCAGCCAACGTCGGGGCGGCA
GGCCCTGCCATAGCCTCAGGTTACTCATATATACTTTAGATTGATTTAAAACTTCATTTTTAATTTAAAA
GGATCTAGGTGAAGATCCTTTTTGATAATCTCATGACCAAAATCCCTTAACGTGAGTTTTCGTTCCACTG
AGCGTCAGACCCCGTAGAAAAGATCAAAGGATCTTCTTGAGATCCTTTTTTTCTGCGCGTAATCTGCTGC
TTGCAAACAAAAAAACCACCGCTACCAGCGGTGGTTTGTTTGCCGGATCAAGAGCTACCAACTCTTTTTC
CGAAGGTAACTGGCTTCAGCAGAGCGCAGATACCAAATACTGTCCTTCTAGTG
